Addgene plasmid #119677: FB003
Purpose: Transcriptional Unit (TU) for hygromicin resistance in fungi obtained by combining FB001+GB0211+FB002 into pDGB3alpha2. According to FungalBraid/GoldenBraid modular DNA assembly for ATMT
Depositing lab: Jose Marcos. Depositing organization: Agencia Estatal Consejo Superior de Investigaciones Científicas, M.P. Publication: FungalBraid: A GoldenBraid-based modular cloning platform for the assembly and exchange of DNA elements tailored to fungal synthetic biology. Hernanz-Koers M, Gandia M, Garrigues S, Manzanares P, Yenush L, Orzaez D, Marcos JF. Fungal Genet Biol. 2018 Jul;116:51-61. doi: 10.1016/j.fgb.2018.04.010. Epub 2018 Apr 20. PubMed 29680684.
Backbone
  Vector backbone: PDGB3alpha2 (Addgene #68214)
  Backbone manufacturer: Diego Orzaez
  Backbone size w/o insert (bp): 6967
  Total vector size (bp): 8026
  Vector type: Synthetic Biology
  Selectable markers: Hygromycin
Growth in bacteria
  Bacterial resistance: Kanamycin, 50 μg/mL
  Growth temperature: 37°C
  Growth strain: DH5alpha
  Copy number: High Copy
Gene/Insert
  Gene/Insert name: PtrpC:hph:Ttub (alt name: Hygromicin resistance cassette)
  Species: Ptrpc (A. nidulans): hph (E. coli): Ttub (N. crassa)
  Insert size (bp): 1666
  Cloning method: Restriction Enzyme; 5′ cloning site BsaI (destroyed during cloning); 3′ cloning site BsaI (destroyed during cloning)
  Sequencing primers: 5′ CGAGTGGTGATTTTGTGCCG; 3′ CCCGCCAATATATCCTGTCAAG
Terms and licenses: Academic/Nonprofit Terms; Industry Terms: Not Available to Industry
How to cite: FB003 was a gift from Jose Marcos (Addgene plasmid # 119677 ; http://n2t.net/addgene:119677 ; RRID:Addgene_119677)
