[The description below was written by a language model from this plasmid's Addgene catalogue record and pLannotate feature annotations shown in this document.]
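Description:
FB003 is a binary T-DNA plasmid from the FungalBraid/GoldenBraid modular cloning system, built in the pDGB3alpha2 destination vector and intended for Agrobacterium tumefaciens-mediated transformation (ATMT) of filamentous fungi. It carries a single assembled transcriptional unit conferring hygromycin resistance, made by joining three standardised parts (FB001, GB0211 and FB002) through BsaI Golden Gate-type cloning, which destroys the BsaI sites at the junctions. The catalogue lists a total size of about 8.0 kb, consistent with the 8,043 nt sequenced record.

The payload, PtrpC:hph:Ttub, lies between the nopaline-type left and right T-DNA border repeats, which delimit the segment transferred by Agrobacterium into the recipient genome. The Aspergillus nidulans trpC promoter drives the Escherichia coli hph gene, encoding hygromycin B phosphotransferase, and the record states that transcription is terminated by a Neurospora crassa tub terminator. That terminator is not annotated in the feature table, but an unannotated stretch between hph and the right border is where it would be expected.

Outside the borders, the backbone carries a kanamycin resistance gene (aph(3')-Ia) for bacterial selection, a high-copy ColE1/pMB1-type origin with the bom region and a rop fragment for propagation in E. coli, and the pVS1 oriV, RepA and StaA functions that allow replication and stable maintenance in Agrobacterium.

FB003 can be used as a fungal selection marker module. As an alpha-level GoldenBraid unit, it can also be combined with other transcriptional units in further assembly rounds to build multigene T-DNAs for fungal synthetic biology.
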