Features (pLannotate 1.2.2; 12 found; start..end, strand, type, name):
      1..25      -  misc_feature   RB T-DNA repeat: right border repeat from nopaline C58 T-DNA
    323..1345    -  CDS            hph: KHYB_ECOLX - Experimental evidence at protein level: Swiss-Prot protein existence level 1. The aminoglycoside phosphotransferases achieve inactivation of their antibiotic substrates by phosphorylation. Only phosphorylates hygromycin and closely related compounds such as demethyl analogs and destomycin. From Escherichia coli.
   1351..1704    -  promoter       trpC promoter: promoter for Aspergillus nidulans trpC
   1734..1758    -  misc_feature   LB T-DNA repeat: left border repeat from nopaline C58 T-DNA
   2191..3006    +  CDS            KanR: aminoglycoside phosphotransferase; aph(3')-Ia; confers resistance to kanamycin in bacteria or G418 (Geneticin®) in eukaryotes
   3094..3682    +  rep_origin     ori: high-copy-number ColE1/pMB1/pBR322/pUC origin of replication
   3868..4008    -  misc_feature   bom: basis of mobility region from pBR322
   4110..4149    -  CDS            rop (fragment): Rop protein, which maintains plasmids at low copy number; rop
   4352..4546    -  rep_origin     pVS1 oriV: origin of replication for the Pseudomonas plasmid pVS1 (Heeb et al., 2000)
   4612..5685    -  CDS            pVS1 RepA: replication protein from the Pseudomonas plasmid pVS1 (Heeb et al., 2000)
   6114..6743    -  CDS            pVS1 StaA: stability protein from the Pseudomonas plasmid pVS1 (Heeb et al., 2000)
   7303..7704    -  CDS            Y4CG_SINFN (fragment): Protein inferred from homology: Swiss-Prot protein existence level 3. From Sinorhizobium fredii (strain NBRC 101917 / NGR234).
>Addgene plasmid #119677 | FB003 | addgene full sequence | sequence record 238439 | Addgene NGS Result
GTTTACCCGCCAATATATCCTGTCAAGCTTCGTCTCAAGCGTCATCATGCAACATGCATGTACTGTCTGA
TGTATTAAGAGTATAGGGGTCAACAACTAGAGTGTCTGACAGGTATATCTAGCAGTTTGATTTGACCATT
CTTTTATTAAAACACTGTAACCCGCAACGAAGAACTCCTCCGCTTCAAGTCAAGAATGCGCATATGTGCG
TAAAATCGACAAGCCCGGCGGCATTCCACCGAGCAGGGTATTGCCTTTGGCACTTTACGTGCGCAGAGGA
GCCTGAATGTTGAGTGGAATGATGGTGGAATGATGAAGCTCATTCCTTTGCCCTCGGACGAGTGCTGGGG
CGTCGGTTTCCACTATCGGCGAGTACTTCTACACAGCCATCGGTCCAGACGGCCGCGCTTCTGCGGGCGA
TTTGTGTACGCCCGACAGTCCCGGCTCCGGATCGGACGATTGCGTCGCATCGACCCTGCGCCCAAGCTGC
ATCATCGAAATTGCCGTCAACCAAGCTCTGATAGAGTTGGTCAAGACCAATGCGGAGCATATACGCCCGG
AGTCGTGGCGATCCTGCAAGCTCCGGATGCCTCCGCTCGAAGTAGCGCGTCTGCTGCTCCATACAAGCCA
ACCACGGCCTCCAGAAGAAGATGTTGGCGACCTCGTATTGGGAATCCCCGAACATTGCCTCGCTCCAGTC
AATGACCGCTGTTATGCGGCCATTGTCCGTCAGGACATTGTTGGAGCCGAAATCCGCGTGCACGAGGTGC
CGGACTTCGGGGCAGTCCTCGGCCCAAAGCATCAGCTCATCGAGAGCCTGCGCGACGGACGCACTGACGG
TGTCGTCCATCACAGTTTGCCAGTGATACACATGGGGATCAGCAATCGCGCATATGAAATCACGCCATGT
AGTGTATTGACCGATTCCTTGCGGTCCGAATGGGCCGAACCCGCTCGTCTGGCTAAGATCGGCCGCAGCG
ATCGCATCCATGGCCTCCGCGACCGGCTGCAGAACAGCGGGCAGTTCGGTTTCAGGCAGGTCTTGCAACG
TGACACCCTGTGCACGGCGGGAGATGCAATAGGTCAGGCTCTCGCTGAATTCCCCAATGTCAAGCACTTC
CGGAATCGGGAGCGCGGCCGATGCAAAGTGCCGATAAACATAACGATCTTTGTAGAAACCATCGGCGCAG
CTATTTACCCGCAGGACATATCCACGCCCTCCTACATCGAAGCTGAAAGCACGAGATTCTTCGCCCTCCG
AGAGCTGCATCAGGTCGGACACGCTGTCGAACTTTTCGATCAGAAACTTCTCGACAGACGTCGCGGTGAG
TTCAGGCTTTTTCATTTTGGATGCTTGGGTAGAATAGGTAAGTCAGATTGAATCTGAAATAAAGGGAGGA
AGGGCGAACTTAAGAAGGTATGACCGGGTCGTCCACTTACCTTGCTTGACAAACGCACCAAGTTATCGTG
CACCAAGCAGCAGATGATAATAATGTCCTCGTTCCTGTCTGCTAATAAGAGTCACACTTCGAGCGCCGCC
GCTACTGCTACAAGTGGGGCTGATCTGACCAGTTGCCTAAATGAACCATCTTGTCAAACGACACAAATTT
TGTGCTCACCGCCTGGACGACTAAACCAAAATAGGCATTCATTGTTGACCTCCACTAGCTCCAGCCAAGC
CCAAAAAATGCTCCTTCAATATCAGTTCTCCTGACTGAGACGAAGCTTGTTATGTTTACACCACAATATA
TCCTGCCACCAGCCAGCCAACAGCTCCCCGACCGGCAGCTCGGCACAAAATCACCACTCGATACAGGCAG
CCCATCAGTCCGGGACGGCGTCAGCGGGAGAGCCGTTGTAAGGCGGCAGACTTTGCTCATGTTACCGATG
CTATTCGGAAGAACGGCAACTAAGCTGCCGGGTTTGAAACACGGATGATCTCGCGGAGGGTAGCATGTTG
ATTGTAACGATGACAGAGCGTTGCTGCCTGTGATCACCGCGGTTTCAAAATCGGCTCCGTCGATACTATG
TTATACGCCAACTTTGAAAACAACTTTGAAAAAGCTGTTTTCTGGTATTTAAGGTTTTAGAATGCAAGGA
ACAGTGAATTGGAGTTCGTCTTGTTATAATTAGCTTCTTGGGGTATCTTTAAATACTGTAGAAAAGAGGA
AGGAAATAATAAGTTCTGTTATGAGCCATATTCAACGGGAAACGTCTTGCTCAAGGCCGCGATTAAATTC
CAACATGGATGCTGATTTATATGGGTATAAATGGGCTCGCGATAATGTCGGGCAATCAGGTGCGACAATC
TACCGATTGTATGGGAAGCCCGATGCGCCAGAGTTGTTTCTGAAACATGGCAAAGGTAGCGTTGCCAATG
ATGTTACAGATGAGATGGTCAGACTAAACTGGCTGACGGAATTTATGCCTCTTCCGACCATCAAGCATTT
TATCCGTACTCCTGATGATGCATGGTTACTCACCACTGCGATCCCAGGGAAAACAGCATTCCAGGTATTA
GAAGAATATCCTGATTCAGGTGAAAATATTGTTGATGCGCTGGCAGTGTTCCTGCGCCGGTTGCATTCGA
TTCCTGTTTGTAATTGTCCTTTTAACAGCGATCGCGTATTTCGACTCGCTCAGGCGCAATCACGAATGAA
TAACGGTTTGGTTGATGCGAGTGATTTTGATGACGAGCGTAATGGCTGGCCTGTTGAACAAGTCTGGAAA
GAAATGCATAAACTTTTGCCATTCTCACCGGATTCAGTCGTCACTCATGGTGATTTCTCACTTGATAACC
TTATTTTTGACGAGGGGAAATTAATAGGTTGTATTGATGTTGGACGAGTCGGAATCGCAGACCGATACCA
GGATCTTGCCATCCTATGGAACTGCCTCGGTGAGTTTTCTCCTTCATTACAGAAACGGCTTTTTCAAAAA
TATGGTATTGATAATCCTGATATGAATAAATTGCAGTTTCATTTGATGCTCGATGAGTTTTTCTAATCAC
CTAGAATGCATGACCAAAATCCCTTAACGTGAGTTTTCGTTCCACTGAGCGTCAGACCCCGTAGAAAAGA
TCAAAGGATCTTCTTGAGATCCTTTTTTTCTGCGCGTAATCTGCTGCTTGCAAACAAAAAAACCACCGCT
ACCAGCGGTGGTTTGTTTGCCGGATCAAGAGCTACCAACTCTTTTTCCGAAGGTAACTGGCTTCAGCAGA
GCGCAGATACCAAATACTGTCCTTCTAGTGTAGCCGTAGTTAGGCCACCACTTCAAGAACTCTGTAGCAC
CGCCTACATACCTCGCTCTGCTAATCCTGTTACCAGTGGCTGCTGCCAGTGGCGATAAGTCGTGTCTTAC
CGGGTTGGACTCAAGACGATAGTTACCGGATAAGGCGCAGCGGTCGGGCTGAACGGGGGGTTCGTGCACA
CAGCCCAGCTTGGAGCGAACGACCTACACCGAACTGAGATACCTACAGCGTGAGCTATGAGAAAGCGCCA
CGCTTCCCGAAGGGAGAAAGGCGGACAGGTATCCGGTAAGCGGCAGGGTCGGAACAGGAGAGCGCACGAG
GGAGCTTCCAGGGGGAAACGCCTGGTATCTTTATAGTCCTGTCGGGTTTCGCCACCTCTGACTTGAGCGT
CGATTTTTGTGATGCTCGTCAGGGGGGCGGAGCCTATGGAAAAACGCCAGCAACGCGGCCTTTTTACGGT
TCCTGGCCTTTTGCTGGCCTTTTGCTCACATGTTCTTTCCTGCGTTATCCCCTGATTCTGTGGATAACCG
TATTACCGCCTTTGAGTGAGCTGATACCGCTCGCCGCAGCCGAACGACCGAGCGCAGCGAGTCAGTGAGC
GAGGAAGCGGAAGAGCGCCTGATGCGGTATTTTCTCCTTACGCATCTGTGCGGTATTTCACACCGCATAT
GGTGCACTCTCAGTACAATCTGCTCTGATGCCGCATAGTTAAGCCAGTATACACTCCGCTATCGCTACGT
GACTGGGTCATGGCTGCGCCCCGACACCCGCCAACACCCGCTGACGCGCCCTGACGGGCTTGTCTGCTCC
CGGCATCCGCTTACAGACAAGCTGTGACCGTCACCGGGAGCTGCATGTGTCAGAGGTTTTCACCGTCATC
ACCGAAACGCGCGAGGCAGGGTGCCTTGATGTGGGCGCCGGCGGTCGAGTGGCGACGGCGCGGCTTGTCC
GCGCCCTGGTAGATTGCCTGGCCGTAGGCCAGCCATTTTTGAGCGGCCAGCGGCCGCGATAGGCCGACGC
GAAGCGGCGGGGCGTAGGGAGCGCAGCGACCGAAGGGTAGGCGCTTTTTGCAGCTCTTCGGCTGTGCGCT
GGCCAGACAGTTATGCACAGGCCAGGCGGGTTTTAAGAGTTTTAATAAGTTTTAAAGAGTTTTAGGCGGA
AAAATCGCCTTTTTTCTCTTTTATATCAGTCACTTACATGTGTGACCGGTTCCCAATGTACGGCTTTGGG
TTCCCAATGTACGGGTTCCGGTTCCCAATGTACGGCTTTGGGTTCCCAATGTACGTGCTATCCACAGGAA
AGAGTCCTTTTCGACCTTTTTCCCCTGCTAGGGCAATTTGCCCTAGCATCTGCTCCGTACATTAGGAACC
GGCGGATGCTTCGCCCTCGATCAGGTTGCGGTAGCGCATGACTAGGATCGGGCCAGCCTGCCCCGCCTCC
TCCTTCAAATCGTACTCCGGCAGGTCATTTGACCCGATCAGCTTGCGCACGGTGAAACAGAACTTCTTGA
ACTCTCCGGCGCTGCCACTGCGTTCGTAGATCGTCTTGAACAACCATCTGGCTTCTGCCTTGCCTGCGGC
GCGGCGTGCCAGGCGGTAGAGAAAACGGCCGATGCCGGGATCGATCAAAAAGTAATCGGGGTGAACCGTC
AGCACGTCCGGGTTCTTGCCTTCTGTGATCTCGCGGTACATCCAATCAGCTAGCTCGATCTCGATGTACT
CCGGCCGCCCGGTTTCGCTCTTTACGATCTTGTAGCGGCTAATCAAGGCTTCACCCTCGGATACCGTCAC
CAGGCGGCCGTTCTTGGCCTTCTTCGTACGCTGCATGGCAACGTGCGTGGTGTTTAACCGAATGCAGGTT
TCTACCAGGTCGTCTTTCTGCTTTCCGCCATCGGCTCGCCGGCAGAACTTGAGTACGTCCGCAACGTGTG
GACGGAACACGCGGCCGGGCTTGTCTCCCTTCCCTTCCCGGTATCGGTTCATGGATTCGGTTAGATGGGA
AACCGCCATCAGTACCAGGTCGTAATCCCACACACTGGCCATGCCGGCCGGCCCTGCGGAAACCTCTACG
TGCCCGTCTGGAAGCTCGTAGCGGATCACCTCGCCAGCTCGTCGGTCACGCTTCGACAGACGGAAAACGG
CCACGTCCATGATGCTGCGACTATCGCGGGTGCCCACGTCATAGAGCATCGGAACGAAAAAATCTGGTTG
CTCGTCGCCCTTGGGCGGCTTCCTAATCGACGGCGCACCGGCTGCCGGCGGTTGCCGGGATTCTTTGCGG
ATTCGATCAGCGGCCGCTTGCCACGATTCACCGGGGCGTGCTTCTGCCTCGATGCGTTGCCGCTGGGCGG
CCTGCGCGGCCTTCAACTTCTCCACCAGGTCATCACCCAGCGCCGCGCCGATTTGTACCGGGCCGGATGG
TTTGCGACCGCTCACGCCGATTCCTCGGGCTTGGGGGTTCCAGTGCCATTGCAGGGCCGGCAGGCAACCC
AGCCGCTTACGCCTGGCCAACCGCCCGTTCCTCCACACATGGGGCATTCCACGGCGTCGGTGCCTGGTTG
TTCTTGATTTTCCATGCCGCCTCCTTTAGCCGCTAAAATTCATCTACTCATTTATTCATTTGCTCATTTA
CTCTGGTAGCTGCGCGATGTATTCAGATAGCAGCTCGGTAATGGTCTTGCCTTGGCGTACCGCGTACATC
TTCAGCTTGGTGTGATCCTCCGCCGGCAACTGAAAGTTGACCCGCTTCATGGCTGGCGTGTCTGCCAGGC
TGGCCAACGTTGCAGCCTTGCTGCTGCGTGCGCTCGGACGGCCGGCACTTAGCGTGTTTGTGCTTTTGCT
CATTTTCTCTTTACCTCATTAACTCAAATGAGTTTTGATTTAATTTCAGCGGCCAGCGCCTGGACCTCGC
GGGCAGCGTCGCCCTCGGGTTCTGATTCAAGAACGGTTGTGCCGGCGGCGGCAGTGCCTGGGTAGCTCAC
GCGCTGCGTGATACGGGACTCAAGAATGGGCAGCTCGTACCCGGCCAGCGCCTCGGCAACCTCACCGCCG
ATGCGCGTGCCTTTGATCGCCCGCGACACGACAAAGGCCGCTTGTAGCCTTCCATCCGTGACCTCAATGC
GCTGCTTAACCAGCTCCACCAGGTCGGCGGTGGCCCATATGTCGTAAGGGCTTGGCTGCACCGGAATCAG
CACGAAGTCGGCTGCCTTGATCGCGGACACAGCCAAGTCCGCCGCCTGGGGCGCTCCGTCGATCACTACG
AAGTCGCGCCGGCCGATGGCCTTCACGTCGCGGTCAATCGTCGGGCGGTCGATGCCGACAACGGTTAGCG
GTTGATCTTCCCGCACGGCCGCCCAATCGCGGGCACTGCCCTGGGGATCGGAATCGACTAACAGAACATC
GGCCCCGGCGAGTTGCAGGGCGCGGGCTAGATGGGTTGCGATGGTCGTCTTGCCTGACCCGCCTTTCTGG
TTAAGTACAGCGATAACCTTCATGCGTTCCCCTTGCGTATTTGTTTATTTACTCATCGCATCATATACGC
AGCGACCGCATGACGCAAGCTGTTTTACTCAAATACACATCACCTTTTTAGACGGCGGCGCTCGGTTTCT
TCAGCGGCCAAGCTGGCCGGCCAGGCCGCCAGCTTGGCATCAGACAAACCGGCCAGGATTTCATGCAGCC
GCACGGTTGAGAGGTGCGCGGGCGGCTCGAACACGTACCCGGCCGCGATCATCTCCGCCTCGATCTCTTC
GGTAATGAAAAACGGTTCGTCCTGGCCGTCCTGGTGCGGTTTCATGCTTGTTCCTCTTGGCGTTCATTCT
CGGCGGCCGCCAGGGCGTCGGCCTCGGTCAATGCGTCCTCACGGAAGGCACCGCGCCGCCTGGCCTCGGT
GGGCGTCACTTCCTCGCTGCGCTCAAGTGCGCGGTACAGGGTCGAGCGATGCACGCCAAGCAGTGCAGCC
GCCTCTTTCACGGTGCGGCCTTCCTGGTCGATCAGCTCGCGGGCGTGCGCGATCTGTGCCGGGGTGAGGG
TAGGGCGGGGGCCAAACTTCACGCCTCGGGCCTTGGCGGCCTCGCGCCCGCTCCGGGTGCGGTCGATGAT
TAGGGAACGCTCGAACTCGGCAATGCCGGCGAACACGGTCAACACCATGCGGCCGGCCGGCGTGGTGGTG
TCGGCCCACGGCTCTGCCAGGCTACGCAGGCCCGCGCCGGCCTCCTGGATGCGCTCGGCAATGTCCAGTA
GGTCGCGGGTGCTGCGGGCCAGGCGGTCTAGCCTGGTCACTGTCACAACGTCGCCAGGGCGTAGGTGGTC
AAGCATCCTGGCCAGCTCCGGGCGGTCGCGCCTGGTGCCGGTGATCTTCTCGGAAAACAGCTTGGTGCAG
CCGGCCGCGTGCAGTTCGGCCCGTTGGTTGGTCAAGTCCTGGTCGTCGGTGCTGACGCGGGCATAGCCCA
GCAGGCCAGCGGCGGCGCTCTTGTTCATGGCGTAATGTCTCCGGTTCTAGTCGCAAGTATTCTACTTTAT
GCGACTAAAACACGCGACAAGAAAACGCCAGGAAAAGGGCAGGGCGGCAGCCTGTCGCGTAACTTAGGAC
TTGTGCGACATGTCGTTTTCAGATGACGGCTGCACTGAACGTCAGAAGCCGACTGCACTATAGCAGCGGA
GGGGTTGGATCAAAGTACTTTGATCCCGAGGGGAACCCTGTGGTTGGCATGCACATACAAATGGACGAAC
GGATAAACCTTTTCACGCCCTTTTAAATATCCGATTATTCTAATAAACGCTCTTTTCTCTTAG
